Addgene plasmid #108583: PKAcs-GGS4X-GFP
Purpose: Expresses PKAcs-GFP fusion in mammalian cells with flexible linker
Depositing lab: Robert Hughes. Depositing organization: East Carolina University. Publication: protaTETHER - a method for the incorporation of variable linkers in protein fusions reveals impacts of linker flexibility in a PKAc-GFP fusion protein. Norris JL, Hughes RM. FEBS Open Bio. 2018 Apr 25;8(6):1029-1042. doi: 10.1002/2211-5463.12414. eCollection 2018 Jun. PubMed 29928581.
Backbone
  Vector backbone: phCMV-GFP
  Backbone manufacturer: Genlantis
  Backbone size w/o insert (bp): 3909
  Total vector size (bp): 4962
  Vector type: Mammalian Expression
Growth in bacteria
  Bacterial resistance: Kanamycin, 50 μg/mL
  Growth temperature: 37°C
  Growth strain: DH5alpha
  Copy number: High Copy
Gene/Insert
  Gene/Insert name: protein kinase A, catalytic subunit
  Species: H. sapiens (human)
  Insert size (bp): 1053
  Mutation: H87Q and W196R
  Tag / fusion protein: GFP (C terminal on insert)
Resource information
  A portion of this plasmid was derived from a plasmid made by: PKA catalytic subunit was a gift from Susan Taylor.
Terms and licenses: Academic/Nonprofit Terms; Industry Terms: Not Available to Industry
How to cite: PKAcs-GGS4X-GFP was a gift from Robert Hughes (Addgene plasmid # 108583 ; http://n2t.net/addgene:108583 ; RRID:Addgene_108583)
