[The description below was written by a language model from this plasmid's Addgene catalogue record and pLannotate feature annotations shown in this document.]
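Description:
PKAcs-GGS4X-GFP is a mammalian expression plasmid built on the phCMV-GFP backbone, designed to produce the catalytic subunit of protein kinase A fused at its C terminus to GFP through a flexible linker. The name suggests four repeats of a Gly-Gly-Ser motif, and the feature table shows a short unannotated gap between the kinase and GFP coding regions that fits such a linker. Transcription is driven by the human cytomegalovirus immediate early enhancer and promoter, followed by a modified CMV intron A, which generally improves expression. It is terminated by an SV40 polyadenylation signal downstream of the GFP. The kinase insert is about 1 kb and carries the H87Q and W196R substitutions. The fluorescent partner is annotated as an Aequorea victoria-derived green fluorescent protein.

In bacteria the plasmid is maintained at high copy from a ColE1/pUC-type origin and selected with kanamycin. The resistance gene is the Tn5 aminoglycoside phosphotransferase (NeoR/KanR), placed behind tandem bacterial (bla) and SV40 early promoters and ended by an HSV TK polyadenylation signal. This arrangement could also support G418 selection in mammalian cells. An f1 origin is also present.

Two discrepancies are worth noting. The catalogue lists the insert species as human, whereas the annotation's best match is mouse Prkaca. The sequenced record is 6,036 nt, whereas the catalogue gives a total size of 4,962 bp.

According to the record, the construct belongs to a study of variable linkers in protein fusions, which examined how linker flexibility affects a PKAc-GFP fusion. This plasmid represents the flexible-linker version.
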