Features (pLannotate 1.2.2; 16 found; start..end, strand, type, name):
      1..363     +  enhancer       CMV enhancer: human cytomegalovirus immediate early enhancer
    364..567     +  promoter       CMV promoter: human cytomegalovirus (CMV) immediate early promoter
    703..812     +  intron         CMV intron: modified intron A from human cytomegalovirus (CMV)
    842..1894    +  CDS            Prkaca: KAPCA_MOUSE - Also known as Pkaca. Experimental evidence at protein level: Swiss-Prot protein existence level 1. [Isoform 2]: Phosphorylates and activates ABL1 in sperm flagellum to promote spermatozoa capacitation. From Mus musculus (Mouse).
   1931..2629    +  CDS            sg25: sg25 is a basic (constitutively fluorescent) green fluorescent protein published in 1997, derived from Aequorea victoria.
   2650..2686    +  misc_feature   MCS (fragment): multiple cloning site
   2718..2801    +  CDS            large T antigen (fragment): large T antigen from SV40 (simian virus 40)
   2824..2945    +  polyA_signal   SV40 poly(A) signal: SV40 polyadenylation signal
   2979..3407    -  rep_origin     f1 ori (sequence partly withheld): f1 bacteriophage origin of replication; arrow indicates direction of (+) strand synthesis
   3434..3538    +  promoter       AmpR promoter: bla
   3540..3897    +  promoter       SV40 promoter: SV40 enhancer and early promoter
   3932..4726    +  CDS            NeoR/KanR: aminoglycoside phosphotransferase from Tn5; aph(3')-II (or nptII); confers resistance to neomycin, kanamycin, and G418 (Geneticin®)
   4747..4899    +  CDS            ble (fragment): BLE_KLEPN - Experimental evidence at protein level: Swiss-Prot protein existence level 1. Binding protein with a strong affinity to the bleomycin family of antibiotics. Binds to CL990; an antimitotic-antibiotic compound. From Klebsiella pneumoniae.
   4958..5005    +  polyA_signal   HSV TK poly(A) signal: herpes simplex virus thymidine kinase polyadenylation signal (Cole and Stacy, 1985)
   5096..5112    -  polyA_signal   bGH poly(A) signal (fragment): bovine growth hormone polyadenylation signal
   5334..5922    +  rep_origin     ori: high-copy-number ColE1/pMB1/pBR322/pUC origin of replication
>Addgene plasmid #108583 | PKAcs-GGS4X-GFP | addgene full sequence | sequence record 226732 | Addgene NGS Result
TAGTTATTAATAGTAATCAATTACGGGGTCATTAGTTCATAGCCCATATATGGAGTTCCGCGTTACATAA
CTTACGGTAAATGGCCCGCCTGGCTGACCGCCCAACGACCCCCGCCCATTGACGTCAATAATGACGTATG
TTCCCATAGTAACGCCAATAGGGACTTTCCATTGACGTCAATGGGTGGAGTATTTACGGTAAACTGCCCA
CTTGGCAGTACATCAAGTGTATCATATGCCAAGTACGCCCCCTATTGACGTCAATGACGGTAAATGGCCC
GCCTGGCATTATGCCCAGTACATGACCTTATGGGACTTTCCTACTTGGCAGTACATCTAGTATTAGTCAT
CGCTATTACCATGGTGATGCGGTTTTGGCAGTACATCAATGGGCGTGGATAGCGGTTTGACTCACGGGGA
TTTCCAAGTCTCCACCCCATTGACGTCAATGGGAGTTTGTTTTGGCACCAAAATCAACGGGACTTTCCAA
AATGTCGTAACAACTCCGCCCCATTGACGCAAATGGGCGGTAGGCGTGTACGGTGGGAGGTCTATATAAG
CAGAGCTCGTTTAGTGAACCGTCAGATCGCCTGGAGACGCCATCCACGCTGTTTTGACCTCCATAGAAGA
CACCGGGACCGATCCAGCCTCCGCGGCCGGGAACGGTGCATTGGAACGCGGATTCCCCGTGCCAAGAGTG
ACGTAAGTACCGCCTATAGACTCTATAGGCACACCCCTTTGGCTCTTATGCATGAATTAATACGACTCAC
TATAGGGAGACAGACTGTTCCTTTCCTGGGTCTTTTCTGCAGGCACCGTCGTCGACTTAACAGATCTCGA
GATGGGCAACGCCGCCGCCGCCAAGAAGGGCAGCGAGCAGGAGAGCGTGAAAGAGTTCCTAGCCAAAGCC
AAGGAAGATTTCCTGAAAAAATGGGAGACCCCTTCTCAGAATACAGCCCAGTTGGATCAGTTTGATAGAA
TCAAGACCCTTGGCACCGGCTCCTTTGGGCGAGTGATGCTGGTGAAGCACAAGGAGAGTGGGAACCACTA
CGCCATGAAGATCTTAGACAAGCAGAAGGTGGTGAAGCTAAAGCAGATCGAGCAGACTCTGAATGAGAAG
CGCATCCTGCAGGCCGTCAACTTCCCGTTCCTGGTCAAACTTGAATTCTCCTTCAAGGACAACTCAAACC
TGTACATGGTCATGGAGTATGTAGCTGGTGGCGAGATGTTCTCCCACCTACGGCGGATTGGAAGGTTCAG
CGAGCCCCATGCCCGTTTCTACGCGGCGCAGATCGTCCTGACCTTTGAGTATCTGCACTCCCTGGACCTC
ATCTACCGGGACCTGAAGCCCGAGAATCTTCTCATCGACCAGCAGGGCTATATTCAGGTGACAGACTTCG
GTTTTGCCAAGCGTGTGAAAGGCCGTACTCGGACCTTGTGTGGGACCCCTGAGTACTTGGCCCCCGAGAT
TATCCTGAGCAAAGGCTACAACAAGGCTGTGGACTGGTGGGCTCTCGGAGTCCTCATCTACGAGATGGCT
GCTGGTTACCCACCCTTCTTCGCTGACCAGCCTATCCAGATCTATGAGAAAATCGTCTCTGGGAAGGTGC
GGTTCCCATCCCACTTCAGCTCTGACTTGAAGGACCTGCTGCGGAACCTTCTGCAAGTGGATCTCACCAA
GCGCTTTGGGAACCTCAAGAACGGGGTCAATGACATCAAGAACCACAAGTGGTTTGCCACGACTGACTGG
ATTGCCATCTATCAGAGAAAGGTGGAAGCTCCCTTCATACCAAAGTTTAAAGGCCCTGGGGACACGAGTA
ACTTTGACGACTATGAGGAGGAAGAGATCCGGGTCTCCATCAATGAGAAGTGTGGCAAGGAGTTTACTGA
GTTTGGCGGCAGCGGCGGCAGCGGCGGCAGCGGCGGCAGCATGGCTAGCAAAGGAGAAGAACTCTTCACT
GGAGTTGTCCCAATTCTTGTTGAATTAGATGGTGATGTTAACGGCCACAAGTTCTCTGTCAGTGGAGAGG
GTGAAGGTGATGCAACATACGGAAAACTTACCCTGAAGTTCATCTGCACTACTGGCAAACTGCCTGTTCC
ATGGCCAACACTAGTCACTACTCTGTGCTATGGTGTTCAATGCTTTTCAAGATACCCGGATCATATGAAA
CGGCATGACTTTTTCAAGAGTGCCATGCCCGAAGGTTATGTACAGGAAAGGACCATCTTCTTCAAAGATG
ACGGCAACTACAAGACACGTGCTGAAGTCAAGTTTGAAGGTGATACCCTTGTTAATAGAATCGAGTTAAA
AGGTATTGACTTCAAGGAAGATGGCAACATTCTGGGACACAAATTGGAATACAACTATAACTCACACAAT
GTATACATCATGGCAGACAAACAAAAGAATGGAATCAAAGTGAACTTCAAGACCCGCCACAACATTGAAG
ATGGAAGCGTTCAACTAGCAGACCATTATCAACAAAATACTCCAATTGGCGATGGCCCTGTCCTTTTACC
AGACAACCATTACCTGTCCACACAATCTGCCCTTTCGAAAGATCCCAACGAAAAGAGAGACCACATGGTC
CTTCTTGAGTTTGTAACAGCTGCTGGGATTACACATGGCAGGATGAACTGTACAACTGAGAATTCTGCAG
TCGACGGTACCGCGGGCCCGGGATCCACCGGGTACAAGTAAAGCGGCCGCGACTCTAGATCATAATCAGC
CATACCACATTTGTAGAGGTTTTACTTGCTTTAAAAAACCTCCCACACCTCCCCCTGAACCTGAAACATA
AAATGAATGCAATTGTTGTTGTTAACTTGTTTATTGCAGCTTATAATGGTTACAAATAAAGCAATAGCAT
CACAAATTTCACAAATAAAGCATTTTTTTCACTGCATTCTAGTTGTGGTTTGTCCAAACTCATCAATGTA
TCTTAAGGCGTAAATTGTAAGCGTTAATATTTTGTTAAAATTCGCGTTAAATTTTTGTTAAATCAGCTCA
TTTTTTAACCAATAGGCCGAAATCGGCAAAATCCCTTATAAATCAAAAGAATAGACCGAGATAGGGT
[37 nt withheld, positions 3078-3114]
AAAGAACGTGGACTCCAACGTCAAAGG
[49 nt withheld, positions 3142-3190]
T
[91 nt withheld, positions 3192-3282]
G
[124 nt withheld, positions 3284-3407]
CAGGTGGCACTTTTCGGGGAAATGTGCGCGGAACCCCTATTTGTTTATTTTTCTAAATACATTCAAATAT
GTATCCGCTCATGAGACAATAACCCTGATAAATGCTTCAATAATATTGAAAAAGGAAGAGTCCTGAGGCG
GAAAGAACCAGCTGTGGAATGTGTGTCAGTTAGGGTGTGGAAAGTCCCCAGGCTCCCCAGCAGGCAGAAG
TATGCAAAGCATGCATCTCAATTAGTCAGCAACCAGGTGTGGAAAGTCCCCAGGCTCCCCAGCAGGCAGA
AGTATGCAAAGCATGCATCTCAATTAGTCAGCAACCATAGTCCCGCCCCTAACTCCGCCCATCCCGCCCC
TAACTCCGCCCAGTTCCGCCCATTCTCCGCCCCATGGCTGACTAATTTTTTTTATTTATGCAGAGGCCGA
GGCCGCCTCGGCCTCTGAGCTATTCCAGAAGTAGTGAGGAGGCTTTTTTGGAGGCCTAGGCTTTTGCAAA
GATCGATCAAGAGACAGGATGAGGATCGTTTCGCATGATTGAACAAGATGGATTGCACGCAGGTTCTCCG
GCCGCTTGGGTGGAGAGGCTATTCGGCTATGACTGGGCACAACAGACAATCGGCTGCTCTGATGCCGCCG
TGTTCCGGCTGTCAGCGCAGGGGCGCCCGGTTCTTTTTGTCAAGACCGACCTGTCCGGTGCCCTGAATGA
ACTGCAAGACGAGGCAGCGCGGCTATCGTGGCTGGCCACGACGGGCGTTCCTTGCGCAGCTGTGCTCGAC
GTTGTCACTGAAGCGGGAAGGGACTGGCTGCTATTGGGCGAAGTGCCGGGGCAGGATCTCCTGTCATCTC
ACCTTGCTCCTGCCGAGAAAGTATCCATCATGGCTGATGCAATGCGGCGGCTGCATACGCTTGATCCGGC
TACCTGCCCATTCGACCACCAAGCGAAACATCGCATCGAGCGAGCACGTACTCGGATGGAAGCCGGTCTT
GTCGATCAGGATGATCTGGACGAAGAGCATCAGGGGCTCGCGCCAGCCGAACTGTTCGCCAGGCTCAAGG
CGAGCATGCCCGACGGCGAGGATCTCGTCGTGACCCATGGCGATGCCTGCTTGCCGAATATCATGGTGGA
AAATGGCCGCTTTTCTGGATTCATCGACTGTGGCCGGCTGGGTGTGGCGGACCGCTATCAGGACATAGCG
TTGGCTACCCGTGATATTGCTGAAGAGCTTGGCGGCGAATGGGCTGACCGCTTCCTCGTGCTTTACGGTA
TCGCCGCTCCCGATTCGCAGCGCATCGCCTTCTATCGCCTTCTTGACGAGTTCTTCTGAGCGGGACTCTG
GGGTTCGAAATGACCGACCAAGCGACGCCCAACCTGCCATCACGAGATTTCGATTCCACCGCCGCCTTCT
ATGAAAGGTTGGGCTTCGGAATCGTTTTCCGGGACGCCGGCTGGATGATCCTCCAGCGCGGGGATCTCAT
GCTGGAGTTCTTCGCCCACCCTAGGGGGAGGCTAACTGAAACACGGAAGGAGACAATACCGGAAGGAACC
CGCGCTATGACGGCAATAAAAAGACAGAATAAAACGCACGGTGTTGGGTCGTTTGTTCATAAACGCGGGG
TTCGGTCCCAGGGCTGGCACTCTGTCGATACCCCACCGAGACCCCATTGGGGCCAATACGCCCGCGTTTC
TTCCTTTTCCCCACCCCACCCCCCAAGTTCGGGTGAAGGCCCAGGGCTCGCAGCCAACGTCGGGGCGGCA
GGCCCTGCCATAGCCTCAGGTTACTCATATATACTTTAGATTGATTTAAAACTTCATTTTTAATTTAAAA
GGATCTAGGTGAAGATCCTTTTTGATAATCTCATGACCAAAATCCCTTAACGTGAGTTTTCGTTCCACTG
AGCGTCAGACCCCGTAGAAAAGATCAAAGGATCTTCTTGAGATCCTTTTTTTCTGCGCGTAATCTGCTGC
TTGCAAACAAAAAAACCACCGCTACCAGCGGTGGTTTGTTTGCCGGATCAAGAGCTACCAACTCTTTTTC
CGAAGGTAACTGGCTTCAGCAGAGCGCAGATACCAAATACTGTTCTTCTAGTGTAGCCGTAGTTAGGCCA
CCACTTCAAGAACTCTGTAGCACCGCCTACATACCTCGCTCTGCTAATCCTGTTACCAGTGGCTGCTGCC
AGTGGCGATAAGTCGTGTCTTACCGGGTTGGACTCAAGACGATAGTTACCGGATAAGGCGCAGCGGTCGG
GCTGAACGGGGGGTTCGTGCACACAGCCCAGCTTGGAGCGAACGACCTACACCGAACTGAGATACCTACA
GCGTGAGCTATGAGAAAGCGCCACGCTTCCCGAAGGGAGAAAGGCGGACAGGTATCCGGTAAGCGGCAGG
GTCGGAACAGGAGAGCGCACGAGGGAGCTTCCAGGGGGAAACGCCTGGTATCTTTATAGTCCTGTCGGGT
TTCGCCACCTCTGACTTGAGCGTCGATTTTTGTGATGCTCGTCAGGGGGGCGGAGCCTATGGAAAAACGC
CAGCAACGCGGCCTTTTTACGGTTCCTGGCCTTTTGCTGGCCTTTTGCTCACATGTTCTTTCCTGCGTTA
TCCCCTGATTCTGTGGATAACCGTATTACCGCCATGCAT
