>Addgene plasmid #108583 | PKAcs-GGS4X-GFP | depositor partial sequence | sequence record 221071 | PKAc-GGS4X-GFP
ATGGGCAACGCCGCCGCCGCCAAGAAGGGCAGCGAGCAGGAGAGCGTGAAAGAGTTCCTAGCCAAAGCCA
AGGAAGATTTCCTGAAAAAATGGGAGACCCCTTCTCAGAATACAGCCCAGTTGGATCAGTTTGATAGAAT
CAAGACCCTTGGCACCGGCTCCTTTGGGCGAGTGATGCTGGTGAAGCACAAGGAGAGTGGGAACCACTAC
GCCATGAAGATCTTAGACAAGCAGAAGGTGGTGAAGCTAAAGCAGATCGAGCAGACTCTGAATGAGAAGC
GCATCCTGCAGGCCGTCAACTTCCCGTTCCTGGTCAAACTTGAATTCTCCTTCAAGGACAACTCAAACCT
GTACATGGTCATGGAGTATGTAGCTGGTGGCGAGATGTTCTCCCACCTACGGCGGATTGGAAGGTTCAGC
GAGCCCCATGCCCGTTTCTACGCGGCGCAGATCGTCCTGACCTTTGAGTATCTGCACTCCCTGGACCTCA
TCTACCGGGACCTGAAGCCCGAGAATCTTCTCATCGACCAGCAGGGCTATATTCAGGTGACAGACTTCGG
TTTTGCCAAGCGTGTGAAAGGCCGTACTCGGACCTTGTGTGGGACCCCTGAGTACTTGGCCCCCGAGATT
ATCCTGAGCAAAGGCTACAACAAGGCTGTGGACTGGTGGGCTCTCGGAGTCCTCATCTACGAGATGGCTG
CTGGTTACCCACCCTTCTTCGCTGACCAGCCTATCCAGATCTATGAGAAAATCGTCTCTGGGAAGGTGCG
GTTCCCATCCCACTTCAGCTCTGACTTGAAGGACCTGCTGCGGAACCTTCTGCAAGTGGATCTCACCAAG
CGCTTTGGGAACCTCAAGAACGGGGTCAATGACATCAAGAACCACAAGTGGTTTGCCACGACTGACTGGA
TTGCCATCTATCAGAGAAAGGTGGAAGCTCCCTTCATACCAAAGTTTAAAGGCCCTGGGGACACGAGTAA
CTTTGACGACTATGAGGAGGAAGAGATCCGGGTCTCCATCAATGAGAAGTGTGGCAAGGAGTTTACTGAG
TTTGGCGGCAGCGGCGGCAGCGGCGGCAGCGGCGGCAGCATGGCTAGCAAAGGAGAAGAACTCTTCACTG
GAGTTGTCCCAATTCTTGTTGAATTAGATGGTGATGTTAACGGCCACAAGTTCTCTGTCAGTGGAGAGGG
TGAAGGTGATGCAACATACGGAAAACTTACCCTGAAGTTCATCTGCACTACTGGCAAACTGCCTGTTCCA
TGGCCAACACTAGTCACTACTCTGTGCTATGGTGTTCAATGCTTTTCAAGATACCCGGATCATATGAAAC
GGCATGACTTTTTCAAGAGTGCCATGCCCGAAGGTTATGTACAGGAAAGGACCATCTTCTTCAAAGATGA
CGGCAACTACAAGACACGTGCTGAAGTCAAGTTTGAAGGTGATACCCTTGTTAATAGAATCGAGTTAAAA
GGTATTGACTTCAAGGAAGATGGCAACATTCTGGGACACAAATTGGAATACAACTATAACTCACACAATG
TATACATCATGGCAGACAAACAAAAGAATGGAATCAAAGTGAACTTCAAGACCCGCCACAACATTGAAGA
TGGAAGCGTTCAACTAGCAGACCATTATCAACAAAATACTCCAATTGGCGATGGCCCTGTCCTTTTACCA
GACAACCATTACCTGTCCACACAATCTGCCCTTTCGAAAGATCCCAACGAAAAGAGAGACCACATGGTCC
TTCTTGAGTTTGTAACAGCTGCTGGGATTACACATGGCAGGATGAACTGTACAACTGAGAATTCTGCAGT
CGACGGTACCGCGGGCCCGGGATCCACCGGGTACAAG
